Addgene plasmid #128893: pMV12
Purpose: Position 6 module- NatMX
Depositing lab: Gilles Charvin. Depositing organization: Institut de Genetique et de Biologie Moleculaire et Cellulaire (IGBMC). Publication: COSPLAY: An expandable toolbox for combinatorial and swift generation of expression plasmids in yeast. Goulev Y, Matifas A, Heyer V, Reina-San-Martin B, Charvin G. PLoS One. 2019 Aug 28;14(8):e0220694. doi: 10.1371/journal.pone.0220694. eCollection 2019. PubMed 31461461.
Backbone
  Vector backbone: pUC57BsaI
  Backbone size w/o insert (bp): 2724
  Total vector size (bp): 3851
  Modifications to backbone: Insertion of AGCA-NatMX-CCAT by MEGAWHOP
  Vector type: Yeast Expression, Synthetic Biology
Growth in bacteria
  Bacterial resistance: Ampicillin, 100 μg/mL
  Growth temperature: 37°C
  Growth strain: DH5alpha
  Copy number: Unknown
Gene/Insert
  Gene/Insert name: NatMX (alt name: NTC (Nourseothricin))
  Species: Synthetic
  Insert size (bp): 1127
Terms and licenses: Academic/Nonprofit Terms; Industry Terms: Not Available to Industry
Depositor comments: Please visit https://www.biorxiv.org/content/10.1101/630277v1 for BioRxiv preprint.
How to cite: pMV12 was a gift from Gilles Charvin (Addgene plasmid # 128893 ; http://n2t.net/addgene:128893 ; RRID:Addgene_128893)
