[The description below was written by a language model from this plasmid's Addgene catalogue record and pLannotate feature annotations shown in this document.]
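Description:
pMV12 is a small (about 3.9 kb) donor or "module" plasmid from the COSPLAY toolbox, a modular system for combinatorial assembly of yeast expression plasmids. It is built on a pUC57-derived backbone (pUC57BsaI) and is propagated in E. coli through a high-copy ColE1/pUC-type origin, with ampicillin selection provided by the β-lactamase gene under its native bla promoter. The remaining backbone annotations (fragments of lacZα, lacI, rop and bom, together with the lac promoter, lac operator and CAP binding site) are remnants of the pUC cloning region flanking the insert and have no evident role in the module's function. No yeast origin of replication or centromere is annotated, which fits a part-storage plasmid rather than a vector maintained in yeast by itself.

The payload is the roughly 1.1 kb NatMX cassette, designated as the position 6 module of the assembly scheme. It consists of the Ashbya gossypii TEF promoter, the Streptomyces noursei nat1 coding sequence for nourseothricin acetyltransferase, and the A. gossypii TEF terminator, forming a dominant drug-resistance marker that allows yeast transformants to be selected on nourseothricin. The cassette was inserted by MEGAWHOP cloning and is bracketed by the four-base sequences AGCA and CCAT. Given the backbone name, these presumably act as the defined overhangs exposed by BsaI digestion that fix the module's place and orientation in a Golden Gate-style assembly, although the record does not spell this out. The depositor and sequencing-derived records are the same length and show the same features, differing only in their numbering start point.
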