Features (pLannotate 1.2.2; 13 found; start..end, strand, type, name):
    137..236     +  misc_feature   bom (fragment): basis of mobility region from pBR322
    242..399     -  CDS            lacZα (fragment): LacZα fragment of β-galactosidase; lacZ fragment
    453..795     +  promoter       TEF promoter: Ashbya gossypii TEF promoter
    802..1366    +  CDS            NrsR (fragment): nourseothricin acetyltransferase; Streptomyces noursei nat1; confers resistance to nourseothricin
   1374..1571    +  terminator     TEF terminator: Ashbya gossypii TEF terminator
   1654..1670    -  protein_bind   lac operator: The lac repressor binds to the lac operator to inhibit transcription in E. coli. This inhibition can be relieved by adding lactose or isopropyl-β-D-thiogalactopyranoside (IPTG). lac repressor encoded by lacI
   1678..1708    -  promoter       lac promoter: promoter for the E. coli lac operon
   1723..1744    -  protein_bind   CAP binding site: CAP binding activates transcription in the presence of cAMP. E. coli catabolite activator protein
   1757..1849    -  CDS            lacI (fragment): lac repressor; lacI; The lac repressor binds to the lac operator to inhibit transcription in E. coli. This inhibition can be relieved by adding lactose or isopropyl-β-D-thiogalactopyranoside (IPTG).
   2032..2620    -  rep_origin     ori: high-copy-number ColE1/pMB1/pBR322/pUC origin of replication
   2791..3651    -  CDS            AmpR: β-lactamase; bla; confers resistance to ampicillin, carbenicillin, and related antibiotics
   3652..3756    -  promoter       AmpR promoter: bla
   3851..35      +  CDS            rop (fragment) (across the origin): Rop protein, which maintains plasmids at low copy number; rop
>Addgene plasmid #128893 | pMV12 | depositor full sequence | sequence record 247487 | pMV12 sequence 3851 bps
TCGCGCGTTTCGGTGATGACGGTGAAAACCTCTGACACATGCAGCTCCCGGAGACGGTCACAGCTTGTCT
GTAAGCGGATGCCGGGAGCAGACAAGCCCGTCAGGGCGCGTCAGCGGGTGTTGGCGGGTGTCGGGGCTGG
CTTAACTATGCGGCATCAGAGCAGATTGTACTGAGAGTGCACCATATGCGGTGTGAAATACCGCACAGAT
GCGTAAGGAGAAAATACCGCATCAGGCGCCATTCGCCATTCAGGCTGCGCAACTGTTGGGAAGGGCGATC
GGTGCGGGCCTCTTCGCTATTACGCCAGCTGGCGAAAGGGGGATGTGCTGCAAGGCGATTAAGTTGGGTA
ACGCCAGGGTTTTCCCAGTCACGACGTTGTAAAACGACGGCCAGTGAATTCGAGCTCGGTACCTCGCGAA
TGCATCTAGATATCGGATCCCGGTCTCGAGCAACATGGAGGCCCAGAATACCCTCCTTGACAGTCTTGAC
GTGCGCAGCTCAGGGGCATGATGTGACTGTCGCCCGTACATTTAGCCCATACATCCCCATGTATAATCAT
TTGCATCCATACATTTTGATGGCCGCACGGCGCGAAGCAAAAATTACGGCTCCTCGCTGCAGACCTGCGA
GCAGGGAAACGCTCCCCTCACAGACGCGTTGAATTGTCCCCACGCCGCGCCCCTGTAGAGAAATATAAAA
GGTTAGGATTTGCCACTGAGGTTCTTCTTTCATATACTTCCTTTTAAAATCTTGCTAGGATACAGTTCTC
ACATCACATCCGAACATAAACAACCATGGGTACCACTCTTGACGACACGGCTTACCGGTACCGCACCAGT
GTCCCGGGGGACGCCGAGGCCATCGAGGCACTGGATGGGTCCTTCACCACCGACACCGTCTTCCGCGTCA
CCGCCACCGGGGACGGCTTCACCCTGCGGGAGGTGCCGGTGGACCCGCCCCTGACCAAGGTGTTCCCCGA
CGACGAATCGGACGACGAATCGGACGACGGGGAGGACGGCGACCCGGACTCCCGGACGTTCGTCGCGTAC
GGGGACGACGGCGACCTGGCGGGCTTCGTGGTCATCTCGTACTCGGCGTGGAACCGCCGGCTGACCGTCG
AGGACATCGAGGTCGCCCCGGAGCACCGGGGGCACGGGGTCGGGCGCGCGTTGATGGGGCTCGCGACGGA
GTTCGCCGGCGAGCGGGGCGCCGGGCACCTCTGGCTGGAGGTCACCAACGTCAACGCACCGGCGATCCAC
GCGTACCGGCGGATGGGGTTCACCCTCTGCGGCCTGGACACCGCCCTGTACGACGGCACCGCCTCGGACG
GCGAGCAGGCGCTCTACATGAGCATGCCCTGCCCCTAATCAGTACTGACAATAAAAAGATTCTTGTTTTC
AAGAACTTGTCATTTGTATAGTTTTTTTATATTGTAGTTGTTCTATTTTAATCAAATGTTAGCGTGATTT
ATATTTTTTTTCGCCTCGACATCATCTGCCCAGATGCGAAGTTAAGTGCGCAGAAAGTAATATCATGCGT
CAATCGTATGTGAATGCTGGTCGCTATACTGCCATAGAGACCGGGCCCGTCGACTGCAGAGGCCTGCATG
CAAGCTTGGCGTAATCATGGTCATAGCTGTTTCCTGTGTGAAATTGTTATCCGCTCACAATTCCACACAA
CATACGAGCCGGAAGCATAAAGTGTAAAGCCTGGGGTGCCTAATGAGTGAGCTAACTCACATTAATTGCG
TTGCGCTCACTGCCCGCTTTCCAGTCGGGAAACCTGTCGTGCCAGCTGCATTAATGAATCGGCCAACGCG
CGGGGAGAGGCGGTTTGCGTATTGGGCGCTCTTCCGCTTCCTCGCTCACTGACTCGCTGCGCTCGGTCGT
TCGGCTGCGGCGAGCGGTATCAGCTCACTCAAAGGCGGTAATACGGTTATCCACAGAATCAGGGGATAAC
GCAGGAAAGAACATGTGAGCAAAAGGCCAGCAAAAGGCCAGGAACCGTAAAAAGGCCGCGTTGCTGGCGT
TTTTCCATAGGCTCCGCCCCCCTGACGAGCATCACAAAAATCGACGCTCAAGTCAGAGGTGGCGAAACCC
GACAGGACTATAAAGATACCAGGCGTTTCCCCCTGGAAGCTCCCTCGTGCGCTCTCCTGTTCCGACCCTG
CCGCTTACCGGATACCTGTCCGCCTTTCTCCCTTCGGGAAGCGTGGCGCTTTCTCATAGCTCACGCTGTA
GGTATCTCAGTTCGGTGTAGGTCGTTCGCTCCAAGCTGGGCTGTGTGCACGAACCCCCCGTTCAGCCCGA
CCGCTGCGCCTTATCCGGTAACTATCGTCTTGAGTCCAACCCGGTAAGACACGACTTATCGCCACTGGCA
GCAGCCACTGGTAACAGGATTAGCAGAGCGAGGTATGTAGGCGGTGCTACAGAGTTCTTGAAGTGGTGGC
CTAACTACGGCTACACTAGAAGAACAGTATTTGGTATCTGCGCTCTGCTGAAGCCAGTTACCTTCGGAAA
AAGAGTTGGTAGCTCTTGATCCGGCAAACAAACCACCGCTGGTAGCGGTGGTTTTTTTGTTTGCAAGCAG
CAGATTACGCGCAGAAAAAAAGGATCTCAAGAAGATCCTTTGATCTTTTCTACGGGGTCTGACGCTCAGT
GGAACGAAAACTCACGTTAAGGGATTTTGGTCATGAGATTATCAAAAAGGATCTTCACCTAGATCCTTTT
AAATTAAAAATGAAGTTTTAAATCAATCTAAAGTATATATGAGTAAACTTGGTCTGACAGTTACCAATGC
TTAATCAGTGAGGCACCTATCTCAGCGATCTGTCTATTTCGTTCATCCATAGTTGCCTGACTCCCCGTCG
TGTAGATAACTACGATACGGGAGGGCTTACCATCTGGCCCCAGTGCTGCAATGATACCGCGAAACCCACG
CTCACCGGCTCCAGATTTATCAGCAATAAACCAGCCAGCCGGAAGGGCCGAGCGCAGAAGTGGTCCTGCA
ACTTTATCCGCCTCCATCCAGTCTATTAATTGTTGCCGGGAAGCTAGAGTAAGTAGTTCGCCAGTTAATA
GTTTGCGCAACGTTGTTGCCATTGCTACAGGCATCGTGGTGTCACGCTCGTCGTTTGGTATGGCTTCATT
CAGCTCCGGTTCCCAACGATCAAGGCGAGTTACATGATCCCCCATGTTGTGCAAAAAAGCGGTTAGCTCC
TTCGGTCCTCCGATCGTTGTCAGAAGTAAGTTGGCCGCAGTGTTATCACTCATGGTTATGGCAGCACTGC
ATAATTCTCTTACTGTCATGCCATCCGTAAGATGCTTTTCTGTGACTGGTGAGTACTCAACCAAGTCATT
CTGAGAATAGTGTATGCGGCGACCGAGTTGCTCTTGCCCGGCGTCAATACGGGATAATACCGCGCCACAT
AGCAGAACTTTAAAAGTGCTCATCATTGGAAAACGTTCTTCGGGGCGAAAACTCTCAAGGATCTTACCGC
TGTTGAGATCCAGTTCGATGTAACCCACTCGTGCACCCAACTGATCTTCAGCATCTTTTACTTTCACCAG
CGTTTCTGGGTGAGCAAAAACAGGAAGGCAAAATGCCGCAAAAAAGGGAATAAGGGCGACACGGAAATGT
TGAATACTCATACTCTTCCTTTTTCAATATTATTGAAGCATTTATCAGGGTTATTGTCTCATGAGCGGAT
ACATATTTGAATGTATTTAGAAAAATAAACAAATAGGGGTTCCGCGCACATTTCCCCGAAAAGTGCCACC
TGACGTCTAAGAAACCATTATTATCATGACATTAACCTATAAAAATAGGCGTATCACGAGGCCCTTTCGT
C
