Features (pLannotate 1.2.2; 13 found; start..end, strand, type, name):
    200..788     -  rep_origin     ori: high-copy-number ColE1/pMB1/pBR322/pUC origin of replication
    959..1819    -  CDS            AmpR: β-lactamase; bla; confers resistance to ampicillin, carbenicillin, and related antibiotics
   1820..1924    -  promoter       AmpR promoter: bla
   2019..2054    +  CDS            rop (fragment): Rop protein, which maintains plasmids at low copy number; rop
   2156..2255    +  misc_feature   bom (fragment): basis of mobility region from pBR322
   2261..2418    -  CDS            lacZα (fragment): LacZα fragment of β-galactosidase; lacZ fragment
   2472..2814    +  promoter       TEF promoter: Ashbya gossypii TEF promoter
   2821..3385    +  CDS            NrsR (fragment): nourseothricin acetyltransferase; Streptomyces noursei nat1; confers resistance to nourseothricin
   3393..3590    +  terminator     TEF terminator: Ashbya gossypii TEF terminator
   3673..3689    -  protein_bind   lac operator: The lac repressor binds to the lac operator to inhibit transcription in E. coli. This inhibition can be relieved by adding lactose or isopropyl-β-D-thiogalactopyranoside (IPTG). lac repressor encoded by lacI
   3697..3727    -  promoter       lac promoter: promoter for the E. coli lac operon
   3742..3763    -  protein_bind   CAP binding site: CAP binding activates transcription in the presence of cAMP. E. coli catabolite activator protein
   3776..17      -  CDS            lacI (fragment) (across the origin): lac repressor; lacI; The lac repressor binds to the lac operator to inhibit transcription in E. coli. This inhibition can be relieved by adding lactose or isopropyl-β-D-thiogalactopyranoside (IPTG).
>Addgene plasmid #128893 | pMV12 | addgene full sequence | sequence record 252830 | Addgene NGS Result
GTTTGCGTATTGGGCGCTCTTCCGCTTCCTCGCTCACTGACTCGCTGCGCTCGGTCGTTCGGCTGCGGCG
AGCGGTATCAGCTCACTCAAAGGCGGTAATACGGTTATCCACAGAATCAGGGGATAACGCAGGAAAGAAC
ATGTGAGCAAAAGGCCAGCAAAAGGCCAGGAACCGTAAAAAGGCCGCGTTGCTGGCGTTTTTCCATAGGC
TCCGCCCCCCTGACGAGCATCACAAAAATCGACGCTCAAGTCAGAGGTGGCGAAACCCGACAGGACTATA
AAGATACCAGGCGTTTCCCCCTGGAAGCTCCCTCGTGCGCTCTCCTGTTCCGACCCTGCCGCTTACCGGA
TACCTGTCCGCCTTTCTCCCTTCGGGAAGCGTGGCGCTTTCTCATAGCTCACGCTGTAGGTATCTCAGTT
CGGTGTAGGTCGTTCGCTCCAAGCTGGGCTGTGTGCACGAACCCCCCGTTCAGCCCGACCGCTGCGCCTT
ATCCGGTAACTATCGTCTTGAGTCCAACCCGGTAAGACACGACTTATCGCCACTGGCAGCAGCCACTGGT
AACAGGATTAGCAGAGCGAGGTATGTAGGCGGTGCTACAGAGTTCTTGAAGTGGTGGCCTAACTACGGCT
ACACTAGAAGAACAGTATTTGGTATCTGCGCTCTGCTGAAGCCAGTTACCTTCGGAAAAAGAGTTGGTAG
CTCTTGATCCGGCAAACAAACCACCGCTGGTAGCGGTGGTTTTTTTGTTTGCAAGCAGCAGATTACGCGC
AGAAAAAAAGGATCTCAAGAAGATCCTTTGATCTTTTCTACGGGGTCTGACGCTCAGTGGAACGAAAACT
CACGTTAAGGGATTTTGGTCATGAGATTATCAAAAAGGATCTTCACCTAGATCCTTTTAAATTAAAAATG
AAGTTTTAAATCAATCTAAAGTATATATGAGTAAACTTGGTCTGACAGTTACCAATGCTTAATCAGTGAG
GCACCTATCTCAGCGATCTGTCTATTTCGTTCATCCATAGTTGCCTGACTCCCCGTCGTGTAGATAACTA
CGATACGGGAGGGCTTACCATCTGGCCCCAGTGCTGCAATGATACCGCGAGATCCACGCTCACCGGCTCC
AGATTTATCAGCAATAAACCAGCCAGCCGGAAGGGCCGAGCGCAGAAGTGGTCCTGCAACTTTATCCGCC
TCCATCCAGTCTATTAATTGTTGCCGGGAAGCTAGAGTAAGTAGTTCGCCAGTTAATAGTTTGCGCAACG
TTGTTGCCATTGCTACAGGCATCGTGGTGTCACGCTCGTCGTTTGGTATGGCTTCATTCAGCTCCGGTTC
CCAACGATCAAGGCGAGTTACATGATCCCCCATGTTGTGCAAAAAAGCGGTTAGCTCCTTCGGTCCTCCG
ATCGTTGTCAGAAGTAAGTTGGCCGCAGTGTTATCACTCATGGTTATGGCAGCACTGCATAATTCTCTTA
CTGTCATGCCATCCGTAAGATGCTTTTCTGTGACTGGTGAGTACTCAACCAAGTCATTCTGAGAATAGTG
TATGCGGCGACCGAGTTGCTCTTGCCCGGCGTCAATACGGGATAATACCGCGCCACATAGCAGAACTTTA
AAAGTGCTCATCATTGGAAAACGTTCTTCGGGGCGAAAACTCTCAAGGATCTTACCGCTGTTGAGATCCA
GTTCGATGTAACCCACTCGTGCACCCAACTGATCTTCAGCATCTTTTACTTTCACCAGCGTTTCTGGGTG
AGCAAAAACAGGAAGGCAAAATGCCGCAAAAAAGGGAATAAGGGCGACACGGAAATGTTGAATACTCATA
CTCTTCCTTTTTCAATATTATTGAAGCATTTATCAGGGTTATTGTCTCATGAGCGGATACATATTTGAAT
GTATTTAGAAAAATAAACAAATAGGGGTTCCGCGCACATTTCCCCGAAAAGTGCCACCTGACGTCTAAGA
AACCATTATTATCATGACATTAACCTATAAAAATAGGCGTATCACGAGGCCCTTTCGTCTCGCGCGTTTC
GGTGATGACGGTGAAAACCTCTGACACATGCAGCTCCCGGAGACGGTCACAGCTTGTCTGTAAGCGGATG
CCGGGAGCAGACAAGCCCGTCAGGGCGCGTCAGCGGGTGTTGGCGGGTGTCGGGGCTGGCTTAACTATGC
GGCATCAGAGCAGATTGTACTGAGAGTGCACCATATGCGGTGTGAAATACCGCACAGATGCGTAAGGAGA
AAATACCGCATCAGGCGCCATTCGCCATTCAGGCTGCGCAACTGTTGGGAAGGGCGATCGGTGCGGGCCT
CTTCGCTATTACGCCAGCTGGCGAAAGGGGGATGTGCTGCAAGGCGATTAAGTTGGGTAACGCCAGGGTT
TTCCCAGTCACGACGTTGTAAAACGACGGCCAGTGAATTCGAGCTCGGTACCTCGCGAATGCATCTAGAT
ATCGGATCCCGGTCTCGAGCAACATGGAGGCCCAGAATACCCTCCTTGACAGTCTTGACGTGCGCAGCTC
AGGGGCATGATGTGACTGTCGCCCGTACATTTAGCCCATACATCCCCATGTATAATCATTTGCATCCATA
CATTTTGATGGCCGCACGGCGCGAAGCAAAAATTACGGCTCCTCGCTGCAGACCTGCGAGCAGGGAAACG
CTCCCCTCACAGACGCGTTGAATTGTCCCCACGCCGCGCCCCTGTAGAGAAATATAAAAGGTTAGGATTT
GCCACTGAGGTTCTTCTTTCATATACTTCCTTTTAAAATCTTGCTAGGATACAGTTCTCACATCACATCC
GAACATAAACAACCATGGGTACCACTCTTGACGACACGGCTTACCGGTACCGCACCAGTGTCCCGGGGGA
CGCCGAGGCCATCGAGGCACTGGATGGGTCCTTCACCACCGACACCGTCTTCCGCGTCACCGCCACCGGG
GACGGCTTCACCCTGCGGGAGGTGCCGGTGGACCCGCCCCTGACCAAGGTGTTCCCCGACGACGAATCGG
ACGACGAATCGGACGACGGGGAGGACGGCGACCCGGACTCCCGGACGTTCGTCGCGTACGGGGACGACGG
CGACCTGGCGGGCTTCGTGGTCGTCTCGTACTCCGGCTGGAACCGCCGGCTGACCGTCGAGGACATCGAG
GTCGCCCCGGAGCACCGGGGGCACGGGGTCGGGCGCGCGTTGATGGGGCTCGCGACGGAGTTCGCCCGCG
AGCGGGGCGCCGGGCACCTCTGGCTGGAGGTCACCAACGTCAACGCACCGGCGATCCACGCGTACCGGCG
GATGGGGTTCACCCTCTGCGGCCTGGACACCGCCCTGTACGACGGCACCGCCTCGGACGGCGAGCAGGCG
CTCTACATGAGCATGCCCTGCCCCTAATCAGTACTGACAATAAAAAGATTCTTGTTTTCAAGAACTTGTC
ATTTGTATAGTTTTTTTATATTGTAGTTGTTCTATTTTAATCAAATGTTAGCGTGATTTATATTTTTTTT
CGCCTCGACATCATCTGCCCAGATGCGAAGTTAAGTGCGCAGAAAGTAATATCATGCGTCAATCGTATGT
GAATGCTGGTCGCTATACTGCCATAGAGACCGGGCCCGTCGACTGCAGAGGCCTGCATGCAAGCTTGGCG
TAATCATGGTCATAGCTGTTTCCTGTGTGAAATTGTTATCCGCTCACAATTCCACACAACATACGAGCCG
GAAGCATAAAGTGTAAAGCCTGGGGTGCCTAATGAGTGAGCTAACTCACATTAATTGCGTTGCGCTCACT
GCCCGCTTTCCAGTCGGGAAACCTGTCGTGCCAGCTGCATTAATGAATCGGCCAACGCGCGGGGAGAGGC
G
